>Addgene plasmid #231513 | pHAGE2-TetO-Chim-Salhel-I | addgene full sequence | sequence record 465413 | Addgene NGS Result
TGGAAGGGCTAATTCACTCCCAAAGAAGACAAGATATCCTTGATCTGTGGATCTACCACACACAAGGCTA
CTTCCCTGATTAGCAGAACTACACACCAGGGCCAGGGGTCAGATATCCACTGACCTTTGGATGGTGCTAC
AAGCTAGTACCAGTTGAGCCAGATAAGGTAGAAGAGGCCAATAAAGGAGAGAACACCAGCTTGTTACACC
CTGTGAGCCTGCATGGGATGGATGACCCGGAGAGAGAAGTGTTAGAGTGGAGGTTTGACAGCCGCCTAGC
ATTTCATCACGTGGCCCGAGAGCTGCATCCGGAGTACTTCAAGAACTGCTGATATCGAGCTTGCTACAAG
GGACTTTCCGCTGGGGACTTTCCAGGGAGGCGTGGCCTGGGCGGGACTGGGGAGTGGCGAGCCCTCAGAT
CCTGCATATAAGCAGCTGCTTTTTGCCTGTACTGGGTCTCTCTGGTTAGACCAGATCTGAGCCTGGGAGC
TCTCTGGCTAACTAGGGAACCCACTGCTTAAGCCTCAATAAAGCTTGCCTTGAGTGCTTCAAGTAGTGTG
TGCCCGTCTGTTGTGTGACTCTGGTAACTAGAGATCCCTCAGACCCTTTTAGTCAGTGTGGAAAATCTCT
AGCAGTGGCGCCCGAACAGGGACTTGAAAGCGAAAGGGAAACCAGAGGAGCTCTCTCGACGCAGGACTCG
GCTTGCTGAAGCGCGCACGGCAAGAGGCGAGGGGCGGCGACTGGTGAGTACGCCAAAAATTTTGACTAGC
GGAGGCTAGAAGGAGAGAGATGGGTGCGAGAGCGTCAGTATTAAGCGGGGGAGAATTAGATCGCGATGGG
AAAAAATTCGGTTAAGGCCAGGGGGAAAGAAAAAATATAAATTAAAACATATAGTATGGGCAAGCAGGGA
GCTAGAACGATTCGCAGTTAATCCTGGCCTGTTAGAAACATCAGAAGGCTGTAGACAAATACTGGGACAG
CTACAACCATCCCTTCAGACAGGATCAGAAGAACTTAGATCATTATATAATACAGTAGCAACCCTCTATT
GTGTGCATCAAAGGATAGAGATAAAAGACACCAAGGAAGCTTTAGACAAGATAGAGGAAGAGCAAAACAA
AAGTAAGACCACCGCACAGCAAGCGGCCGGCCGCTGATCTTCAGACCTGGAGGAGGAGATATGAGGGACA
ATTGGAGAAGTGAATTATATAAATATAAAGTAGTAAAAATTGAACCATTAGGAGTAGCACCCACCAAGGC
AAAGAGAAGAGTGGTGCAGAGAGAAAAAAGAGCAGTGGGAATAGGAGCTTTGTTCCTTGGGTTCTTGGGA
GCAGCAGGAAGCACTATGGGCGCAGCGTCAATGACGCTGACGGTACAGGCCAGACAATTATTGTCTGGTA
TAGTGCAGCAGCAGAACAATTTGCTGAGGGCTATTGAGGCGCAACAGCATCTGTTGCAACTCACAGTCTG
GGGCATCAAGCAGCTCCAGGCAAGAATCCTGGCTGTGGAAAGATACCTAAAGGATCAACAGCTCCTGGGG
ATTTGGGGTTGCTCTGGAAAACTCATTTGCACCACTGCTGTGCCTTGGAATGCTAGTTGGAGTAATAAAT
CTCTGGAACAGATTTGGAATCACACGACCTGGATGGAGTGGGACAGAGAAATTAACAATTACACAAGCTT
AATACACTCCTTAATTGAAGAATCGCAAAACCAGCAAGAAAAGAATGAACAAGAATTATTGGAATTAGAT
AAATGGGCAAGTTTGTGGAATTGGTTTAACATAACAAATTGGCTGTGGTATATAAAATTATTCATAATGA
TAGTAGGAGGCTTGGTAGGTTTAAGAATAGTTTTTGCTGTACTTTCTATAGTGAATAGAGTTAGGCAGGG
ATATTCACCATTATCGTTTCAGACCCACCTCCCAACCCCGAGGGGACCCGACAGGCCCGAAGGAATAGAA
GAAGAAGGTGGAGAGAGAGACAGAGACAGATCCATTCGATTAGTGAACGGATCTCGACGGTATCGCCGAA
TTCACAAATGGCAGTATTCATCCACAATTTTAAAAGAAAAGGGGGGATTGGGGGGTACAGTGCAGGGGAA
AGAATAGTAGACATAATAGCAACAGACATACAAACTAAAGAATTACAAAAACAAATTACAAAAATTCAAA
ATTTTCGGGTTTATTACAGGGACAGCAGAGATCCAGTTTGGACTAGTCCACACCCTAACTGACACACTCG
AGTTTACCACTCCCTATCAGTGATAGAGAAAAGTGAAAGTCGAGTTTACCACTCCCTATCAGTGATAGAG
AAAAGTGAAAGTCGAGTTTACCACTCCCTATCAGTGATAGAGAAAAGTGAAAGTCGAGTTTACCACTCCC
TATCAGTGATAGAGAAAAGTGAAAGTCGAGTTTACCACTCCCTATCAGTGATAGAGAAAAGTGAAAGTCG
AGTTTACCACTCCCTATCAGTGATAGAGAAAAGTGAAAGTCGAGTTTACCACTCCCTATCAGTGATAGAG
AAAAGTGAAAGTCGAGCTCGGTACCCGGGTCGAGGTAGGCATGTACGGTGGGAGGCCTATATAAGCAGAG
CTCGTTTAGTGAACCGTCAGATCGCCTGGAGACGCCATCCACGCTGTTTTGACCTCCATAGAAGACACCG
GGACCGATCCAGCCTGCGGCCACCACCGGTATGTACAATATGATGGAAACAGAACTCAAGCCACCAGGCC
CACAACAGGCCAGCGGCGGTGGAGGCGGTGGAGGCAATGCCACCGCTGCAGCCACCGGCGGCAACCAAAA
GAACAGTCCAAGCCATATAAAGAGGCCCATGAATGCCTTCATGGTGTGGGCTCAGGAACGCAGGCGGGAA
GTGAAGATGTGTAATCCAACCCTGCACAACGCTACTATCTCCAGAAGTCTCGGCGAGGAGTGGAACGCAC
TCCCTGAGGCAGAGAAACAACCCTTCGTCGAGCGGGCCAGAGCCCTGAAGGCTGAACACCAGCAGGAGCA
TCCTGACTACAAATACAATCCTAGACGGAAGCCTAAGACACTCATGAAGAAGGACAAATATACACTGCCT
GGCGGTCTGCTGGCTCCTGGTGGAAATAGTATGGCATCTGGCGTTGGCGTGGGAGCAGGACTGGGCGCAG
GAGTGAATCAGAGAATGGATTCTTACGCCCATATGAACGGATGGAGCAACGGGTCTTATTCCATGATGCA
GGAACAACTGGGATATCCTCAGCACCCAGGCCTGAATGCACATGGAGCTGCCCAGATGCAGCCAATGCAC
CGCTACGATGTCTCCGCTCTGCAGTACAACTCCATGACAAGCAGCCAGACTTACATGAACGGAAGCCCTA
CCTATAGTATGTCCTATTCTCAGCAGGGCACACCAGGGATGGCTCTGGGTAGCATGGGCAGCGTCGTTAA
GAGCGAAGCAAGTAGTAGTCCTCCAGTGGTGACTTCCTCCAGTCATTCCAGAGCACCTTGCCAGGCTGGC
GATCTGCGGGACATGATCTCCATGTACCTGCCCGGAGCAGAAGTGCCAGAACCAGCTGCTCCTTCCAGAC
TCCACATGGCTCAGCACTACCAGTCCGGCCCTGTGCCCGGCACAGCTATTAATGGCACCCTGCCACTGAG
CCACATGTGAGTCGACATCGATAGATCCTAATCAACCTCTGGATTACAAAATTTGTGAAAGATTGACTGG
TATTCTTAACTATGTTGCTCCTTTTACGCTATGTGGATACGCTGCTTTAATGCCTTTGTATCATGCTATT
GCTTCCCGTATGGCTTTCATTTTCTCCTCCTTGTATAAATCCTGGTTGCTGTCTCTTTATGAGGAGTTGT
GGCCCGTTGTCAGGCAACGTGGCGTGGTGTGCACTGTGTTTGCTGACGCAACCCCCACTGGTTGGGGCAT
TGCCACCACCTGTCAGCTCCTTTCCGGGACTTTCGCTTTCCCCCTCCCTATTGCCACGGCGGAACTCATC
GCCGCCTGCCTTGCCCGCTGCTGGACAGGGGCTCGGCTGTTGGGCACTGACAATTCCGTGGTGTTGTCGG
GGAAATCATCGTCCTTTCCTTGGCTGCTCGCCTGTGTTGCCACCTGGATTCTGCGCGGGACGTCCTTCTG
CTACGTCCCTTCGGCCCTCAATCCAGCGGACCTTCCTTCCCGCGGCCTGCTGCCGGCTCTGCGGCCTCTT
CCGCGTCTTCGCCTTCGCCCTCAGACGAGTCGGATCTCCCTTTGGGCCGCCTCCCCGCCTGGTACCTTTA
AGACCAATGACTTACAAGGCAGCTGTAGATCTTAGCCACTTTTTAAAAGAAAAGGGGGGACTGGAAGGGC
TAATTCACTCCCAACGAAGACAAGATCACCTGCAGGACAGGCGCGCCATAACTTCGTATAGCATACATTA
TACGAAGTTATCTGCTTTTTGCTTGTACTGGGTCTCTCTGGTTAGACCAGATCTGAGCCTGGGAGCTCTC
TGGCTAACTAGGGAACCCACTGCTTAAGCCTCAATAAAGCTTGCCTTGAGTGCTTCAAGTAGTGTGTGCC
CGTCTGTTGTGTGACTCTGGTAACTAGAGATCCCTCAGACCCTTTTAGTCAGTGTGGAAAATCTCTAGCA
CCCGGGCGATTAAGGAAAGGGCTAGATCATTCTTGAAGACGAAAGGGCCTCGTGATACGCCTATTTTTAT
AGGTTAATGTCATGATAATAATGGTTTCTTAGACGTCAGGTGGCACTTTTCGGGGAAATGTGCGCGGAAC
CCCTATTTGTTTATTTTTCTAAATACATTCAAATATGTATCCGCTCATGAGACAATAACCCTGATAAATG
CTTCAATAATATTGAAAAAGGAAGAGTATGAGTATTCAACATTTCCGTGTCGCCCTTATTCCCTTTTTTG
CGGCATTTTGCCTTCCTGTTTTTGCTCACCCAGAAACGCTGGTGAAAGTAAAAGATGCTGAAGATCAGTT
GGGTGCACGAGTGGGTTACATCGAACTGGATCTCAACAGCGGTAAGATCCTTGAGAGTTTTCGCCCCGAA
GAACGTTTTCCAATGATGAGCACTTTTAAAGTTCTGCTATGTGGCGCGGTATTATCCCGTGTTGACGCCG
GGCAAGAGCAACTCGGTCGCCGCATACACTATTCTCAGAATGACTTGGTTGAGTACTCACCAGTCACAGA
AAAGCATCTTACGGATGGCATGACAGTAAGAGAATTATGCAGTGCTGCCATAACCATGAGTGATAACACT
GCGGCCAACTTACTTCTGACAACGATCGGAGGACCGAAGGAGCTAACCGCTTTTTTGCACAACATGGGGG
ATCATGTAACTCGCCTTGATCGTTGGGAACCGGAGCTGAATGAAGCCATACCAAACGACGAGCGTGACAC
CACGATGCCTGTAGCAATGGCAACAACGTTGCGCAAACTATTAACTGGCGAACTACTTACTCTAGCTTCC
CGGCAACAATTAATAGACTGGATGGAGGCGGATAAAGTTGCAGGACCACTTCTGCGCTCGGCCCTTCCGG
CTGGCTGGTTTATTGCTGATAAATCTGGAGCCGGTGAGCGTGGGTCTCGCGGTATCATTGCAGCACTGGG
GCCAGATGGTAAGCCCTCCCGTATCGTAGTTATCTACACGACGGGGAGTCAGGCAACTATGGATGAACGA
AATAGACAGATCGCTGAGATAGGTGCCTCACTGATTAAGCATTGGTAACTGTCAGACCAAGTTTACTCAT
ATATACTTTAGATTGATTTAAAACTTCATTTTTAATTTAAAAGGATCTAGGTGAAGATCCTTTTTGATAA
TCTCATGACCAAAATCCCTTAACGTGAGTTTTCGTTCCACTGAGCGTCAGACCCCGTAGAAAAGATCAAA
GGATCTTCTTGAGATCCTTTTTTTCTGCGCGTAATCTGCTGCTTGCAAACAAAAAAACCACCGCTACCAG
CGGTGGTTTGTTTGCCGGATCAAGAGCTACCAACTCTTTTTCCGAAGGTAACTGGCTTCAGCAGAGCGCA
GATACCAAATACTGTTCTTCTAGTGTAGCCGTAGTTAGGCCACCACTTCAAGAACTCTGTAGCACCGCCT
ACATACCTCGCTCTGCTAATCCTGTTACCAGTGGCTGCTGCCAGTGGCGATAAGTCGTGTCTTACCGGGT
TGGACTCAAGACGATAGTTACCGGATAAGGCGCAGCGGTCGGGCTGAACGGGGGGTTCGTGCACACAGCC
CAGCTTGGAGCGAACGACCTACACCGAACTGAGATACCTACAGCGTGAGCTATGAGAAAGCGCCACGCTT
CCCGAAGGGAGAAAGGCGGACAGGTATCCGGTAAGCGGCAGGGTCGGAACAGGAGAGCGCACGAGGGAGC
TTCCAGGGGGAAACGCCTGGTATCTTTATAGTCCTGTCGGGTTTCGCCACCTCTGACTTGAGCGTCGATT
TTTGTGATGCTCGTCAGGGGGGCGGAGCCTATGGAAAAACGCCAGCAACGCGGCCTTTTTACGGTTCCTG
GCCTTTTGCTGGCCTTTTGCTCACATGTTCTTTCCTGCGTTATCCCCTGATTCTGTGGATAACCGTATTA
CCGCCTTTGAGTGAGCTGATACCGCTCGCCGCAGCCGAACGACCGAGCGCAGCGAGTCAGTGAGCGAGGA
AGCGGAAGAGCGCCCAATACGCAAACCGCCTCTCCCCGCGCGTTGGCCGATTCATTAATGCAGCAAGCTC
ATGGCTGACTAATTTTTTTTATTTATGCAGAGGCCGAGGCCGCCTCGGCCTCTGAGCTATTCCAGAAGTA
GTGAGGAGGCTTTTTTGGAGGCCTAGGCTTTTGCAAAAAGCTCCCCGTGGCACGACAGGTTTCCCGACTG
GAAAGCGGGCAGTGAGCGCAACGCAATTAATGTGAGTTAGCTCACTCATTAGGCACCCCAGGCTTTACAC
TTTATGCTTCCGGCTCGTATGTTGTGTGGAATTGTGAGCGGATAACAATTTCACACAGGAAACAGCTATG
ACATGATTACGAATTTCACAAATAAAGCATTTTTTTCACTGCATTCTAGTTGTGGTTTGTCCAAACTCAT
CAATGTATCTTATCATGTCTGGATCAACTGGATAACTCAAGCTAACCAAAATCATCCCAAACTTCCCACC
CCATACCCTATTACCACTGCCAATTACCTGTGGTTTCATTTACTCTAAACCTGTGATTCCTCTGAATTAT
TTTCATTTTAAAGAAATTGTATTTGTTAAATATGTACTACAAACTTAGTAGT
Features (pLannotate 1.2.2; 27 found; start..end, strand, type, name):
    377..634     +  LTR            5' LTR (truncated): truncated 5' long terminal repeat (LTR) from HIV-1
    681..806     +  misc_feature   HIV-1 Ψ: packaging signal of human immunodeficiency virus type 1
    790..1128    +  CDS            HIV-1 gag (fragment): gag protein from human immunodeficiency virus 1; gag
   1303..1536    +  misc_feature   RRE: The Rev response element (RRE) of HIV-1 allows for Rev-dependent mRNA export from the nucleus to the cytoplasm.
   1913..2013    +  CDS            Rev (fragment): human immunodeficiency virus 1 (HIV-1) Rev protein; rev; enhances nuclear export of unspliced and incompletely spliced viral mRNAs
   2058..2175    +  misc_feature   cPPT/CTS: central polypurine tract and central termination sequence of HIV-1
   2217..2237    -  promoter       SV40 promoter (fragment): SV40 enhancer and early promoter
   2251..2521    +  protein_bind   tetracycline response element: contains seven copies of the tetracycline operator tetO tetracycline repressor TetR
   2532..2549    +  misc_feature   MCS (fragment): pUC18/19 multiple cloning site
   2549..2616    +  promoter       tight TRE promoter (fragment): Tet-responsive promoter PTight, consisting of seven tet operator sequences followed by the minimal CMV promoter
   2691..3647    +  CDS            Sox2: SOX2_MOUSE - Also known as Sox-2. Experimental evidence at protein level: Swiss-Prot protein existence level 1. Transcription factor that forms a trimeric complex with POU5F1 (OCT3/4) on DNA and controls the expression of a number of genes involved in embryonic development such as YES1, FGF4, UTF1 and ZFP206 (PubMed:15863505, PubMed:17097055, PubMed:19740739). Binds to the proximal enhancer region of NANOG (PubMed:15863505). Critical for early embryogenesis and for embryonic stem cell pluripotency (By similarity). Downstream SRRT target that mediates the promotion of neural stem cell self-rene
   3670..4258    +  misc_feature   WPRE: woodchuck hepatitis virus posttranscriptional regulatory element
   4311..4330    +  misc_feature   cPPT/CTS (fragment): central polypurine tract and central termination sequence of HIV-1
   4332..4367    +  LTR            3' LTR (ΔU3) (fragment): self-inactivating 3' long terminal repeat (LTR) from HIV-1
   4388..4421    +  protein_bind   loxP: Cre-mediated recombination occurs in the 8-bp core sequence (GCATACAT). Cre recombinase
   4440..4620    +  LTR            5' LTR (truncated): truncated 5' long terminal repeat (LTR) from HIV-1
   4753..4857    +  promoter       AmpR promoter: bla
   4858..5718    +  CDS            AmpR: β-lactamase; bla; confers resistance to ampicillin, carbenicillin, and related antibiotics
   5889..6477    +  rep_origin     ori: high-copy-number ColE1/pMB1/pBR322/pUC origin of replication
   6660..6714    +  CDS            lacI (fragment): lac repressor; lacI; The lac repressor binds to the lac operator to inhibit transcription in E. coli. This inhibition can be relieved by adding lactose or isopropyl-β-D-thiogalactopyranoside (IPTG).
   6720..6813    +  rep_origin     SV40 ori (fragment): SV40 origin of replication
   6838..6875    +  CDS            lacI (fragment): lac repressor; lacI; The lac repressor binds to the lac operator to inhibit transcription in E. coli. This inhibition can be relieved by adding lactose or isopropyl-β-D-thiogalactopyranoside (IPTG).
   6888..6909    +  protein_bind   CAP binding site: CAP binding activates transcription in the presence of cAMP. E. coli catabolite activator protein
   6924..6954    +  promoter       lac promoter: promoter for the E. coli lac operon
   6962..6978    +  protein_bind   lac operator: The lac repressor binds to the lac operator to inhibit transcription in E. coli. This inhibition can be relieved by adding lactose or isopropyl-β-D-thiogalactopyranoside (IPTG). lac repressor encoded by lacI
   7012..7095    +  polyA_signal   SV40 poly(A) signal (fragment): SV40 polyadenylation signal
   7262..329     +  CDS            nef (fragment) (across the origin): NEF_HV1BR - Experimental evidence at protein level: Swiss-Prot protein existence level 1. Extracellular Nef protein targets CD4(+) T-lymphocytes for apoptosis by interacting with CXCR4 surface receptors (PubMed:14990729). From Human immunodeficiency virus type 1 group M subtype B (isolate BRU/LAI) (HIV-1).
