[The description below was written by a language model from this plasmid's Addgene catalogue record and pLannotate feature annotations shown in this document.]
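Description:
pHAGE2-TetO-Chim-Salhel-I is an HIV-1-derived lentiviral transfer plasmid built on the pHAGE2-TetO backbone, intended for producing lentivirus that delivers a doxycycline-regulated transgene to mammalian cells. In bacteria it is maintained as a high-copy plasmid through a ColE1/pUC-type origin and selected with ampicillin via the β-lactamase gene. The viral portion carries the usual elements: a truncated 5' LTR, the Ψ packaging signal with an adjoining gag fragment, the Rev response element for Rev-dependent nuclear export of the genomic RNA, a cPPT/CTS, and a self-inactivating ΔU3 3' LTR. A loxP site is annotated within the 3' LTR region. In vectors of this design, such a site is copied to both LTRs during reverse transcription, which would allow Cre-mediated excision of the integrated provirus, although the record does not state this use.

The payload is a synthesized chimeric Sox factor in which the HMG DNA-binding domain of Sox-I from the choanoflagellate Salpingoeca helianthica is flanked by the N- and C-terminal regions of mouse Sox2. The automated annotation consequently labels the whole open reading frame as mouse Sox2. Expression is driven by a tetracycline response element with seven tetO copies joined to a minimal CMV promoter, so transcription requires a Tet transactivator supplied separately; none is encoded on this plasmid. A WPRE downstream of the coding sequence enhances transcript stability and expression. No epitope tag, fluorescent reporter or mammalian selection marker is annotated. The associated publication concerns the origin of Sox and POU transcription factors before animal stem cells, so the construct likely serves to test whether a pre-metazoan HMG domain can substitute functionally for that of Sox2.
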