Addgene plasmid #231513: pHAGE2-TetO-Chim-Salhel-I
Purpose: Expresses Salpingoeca helianthica chimeric Sox-I in mammalian cells, for lentivirus generation
Depositing lab: Ralf Jauch. Depositing organization: University of Hong Kong. Publication: The emergence of Sox and POU transcription factors predates the origins of animal stem cells. Gao Y, Tan DS, Girbig M, Hu H, Zhou X, Xie Q, Yeung SW, Lee KS, Ho SY, Cojocaru V, Yan J, Hochberg GKA, de Mendoza A, Jauch R. Nat Commun. 2024 Nov 14;15(1):9868. doi: 10.1038/s41467-024-54152-x. PubMed 39543096.
Backbone
  Vector backbone: pHAGE2-TetO
  Vector type: Lentiviral
Growth in bacteria
  Bacterial resistance: Ampicillin, 100 μg/mL
  Growth temperature: 37°C
  Growth strain: NEB Stable
  Copy number: High Copy
Gene/Insert
  Gene/Insert name: Salhel-I HMG flanked with N- and C-termini of mSox2
  Species: Chimera
  Cloning method: Gene Synthesis
Terms and licenses: Academic/Nonprofit Terms; Industry Terms: Not Available to Industry
How to cite: pHAGE2-TetO-Chim-Salhel-I was a gift from Ralf Jauch (Addgene plasmid # 231513 ; http://n2t.net/addgene:231513 ; RRID:Addgene_231513)
